>Addgene plasmid #217697 | HA-MBP-TEVpCS-ADGRF4 CTF-FLAG | addgene full sequence | sequence record 430287 | Addgene NGS Result
ATTGCAGCTTATAATGGTTACAAATAAAGCAATAGCATCACAAATTTCACAAATAAAGCATTTTTTTCAC
TGCATTCTAGTTGTGGTTTGTCCAAACTCATCAATGTATCTTATCATGTCTGGCCAGCTAGCACTCATTT
ACCCGGAGACAGGGAGAGGCTCTTCTGCGTGTAGTGGTTGTGCAGAGCCTCGTGCATCACGGAGCATGAG
AAGACGTTCCCCTGCTGCCACCTGCTCTTGTCCACGGTGAGCTTGCTGTAGAGGAAGAAGGAGCCGTCGG
AGTCCAGCACGGGAGGCGTGGTCTTGTAGTTGTTCTCCGGCTGCCCATTGCTCTCCCACTCCACGGCGAT
GTCGCTGGGATAGAAGCCTTTGACCAGGCAGGTCAGGCTGACCTGGTTCTTGGTCATCTCCTCCCGGGAT
GGGGGCAGGGTGTACACCTGTGGTTCTCGGGGCTGCCCTTTGGCTTTGGAGATGGTTTTCTCGATGGGGG
CTGGGAGGGCTTTGTTGGAGACCTTGCACTTGTACTCCTTGCCATTCAGCCAGTCCTGGTGCAGGACGGT
GAGGACGCTGACCACACGGTACGTGCTGTTGTACTGCTCCTCCCGCGGCTTTGTCTTGGCATTATGCACC
TCCACGCCGTCCACGTACCAGTTGAACTTGACCTCAGGGTCTTCGTGGCTCACGTCCACCACCACGCATG
TGACCTCAGGGGTCCGGGAGATCATGAGGGTGTCCTTGGGTTTTGGGGGGAAGAGGAAGACTGACGGTCC
CCCCAGGAGTTCAGGTGCTGGGCACGGTGGGCATGTGTGAGTTTTGTCAGATCTTCACTTGTCGTCATCG
TCTTTGTAGTCAGAACCTCCCTGGCGATTCATCAGCTTTGAGCCGTTAGTGGGGCCCAGAGATGCGTTTT
CAGCTGCTCTAGATTTCCCCTTCAGGCTAGACATTCTCATGCGCAGAGCGTCGCGGATCTTGTGGTCCAT
GATCGTTCCGAAAAGCAGAATGAAAAATCCTTGGAAAGCATTCAGGAGGGCAAAGATAATGTGGAAGGTC
AAGCTGGTGCCCTCAATCAGGGTAGCGATGCCGAAACCCCAGGTAAGCCCAAGCAGCGGGGTCAGGATCG
CGACATTCTTGCTGATCCTCATAATGATCACAACGTCCTGGCTCTTGGAGCTTCCAATGGAGGGGCGCTG
AGTGTTCACGGCCACTACCAGGACCACAATCAAGTTCACCGCAACGATAACAAAGGCAGGGATGGCGAAA
GCCAGCAAGGCTTTGGTGTTGTCCCAGTTCAGCCAGCAGGCCTCAGGACGCATGTATCCCTTTTCGGGTT
CGGTGATGGCAACGGTTGTCACGGCGATAATCAGTGGACAGCCGTATCCGATAGCAAAGCCGATGACCAT
CATGCGACTCTTCATCATGCGCCTGAAAATGACCAGGATTCCGTAGATAATCAGAAGCGCCTTGAACAGC
ATCCAGAAAAACAGAGACAGATAGAAAAAATGGGAGAAAAAGGTCACTGCCACGCACATATTGTAATCCT
GGGCCTTGATGTTAAAATGAGAACCGATAATGAACCACACATTTGCGGTCAGCAAAGACACGGCAATGTT
CACGATGCACACATGCCGCATGTAGGAAATCTCAGTCACTACGACCCGGCTCCACACGGTGGCTTCGATA
ATCAAACAGAGCACCAGGCTCAGGATGGACACGGACAGACCAATGCAGGTGATGTAATCCAGCACCTTAT
CGGTCATGGACTTGGAAGACATCAGAATAGAAAAGGACATTTGGAAGTAAAGGTTCTCGTTGGTCTGCGC
ATCTTTCAGCGCTTCATCCACGGTCTGGCGGCCGCTCGCCGCGTTAATCACCGCGGTGCGCACCGCATAC
CAAAACGCGCTCATCTGCGGAATGTTCGGCATAATTTCGCCTTTCTGCGCGTTTTCCATGGTCGCCGCAA
TGCGCGGATCTTTCGCCAGTTCTTCTTCATAGCTTTTCAGCGCCACCGCGCCCAGCGGTTTATCTTTGTT
CACCGCTTCCAGGCCTTCATCGGTCAGCAGATAGTTTTCCAGAAATTCTTTCGCCAGTTCTTTGTTCGGG
CTCGCCGCGTTAATGCCCGCGCTCAGCACGCCCACAAACGGTTTGCTCGGCTGGCCTTTAAAGGTCGGCA
GCACGGTCACGCCATAGTTCACTTTGCTGGTATCAATGTTGCTCCACGCCCACGGGCCGTTAATGGTCAT
CGCGGTTTCGCCTTTGTTAAACGCCGCTTCCGCAATGCTATAATCGGTATCCGCGTTCATATGTTTGTTT
TTAATCAGATCCACCAGAAAGGTCAGGCCCGCTTTCGCGCCCGCGTTATCCACGCCCACATCTTTAATAT
CATATTTGCCGTTTTCATATTTAAACGCATAGCCGCCATCCGCCGCAATCAGCGGCCAGGTAAAATACGG
TTCCTGCAGGTTAAACATCAGCGCGCTTTTGCCTTTCGCTTTCAGTTCTTTATCCAGCGCCGGAATTTCT
TCCCAGGTTTTCGGCGGGTTCGGCAGCAGATCTTTGTTATAAATCAGGCTCAGCGCTTCCACCGCAATCG
GATACGCAATCAGTTTGCCGTTATAGCGCACCGCATCCCAGGTAAACGGATACAGTTTATCCTGAAACGC
TTTATCCGGGGTAATTTCCGCCAGCAGGCCGCTCTGCGCATAGCCGCCAAAGCGATCATGCGCCCAAAAA
ATAATATCCGGGCCATCGCCGGTCGCCGCCACCTGCGGAAATTTTTCTTCCAGTTTATCCGGATGTTCCA
CGGTCACTTTAATGCCGGTATCTTTTTCAAATTTTTTGCCCACTTCCGCCAGGCCGTTATAGCCTTTATC
GCCGTTAATCCAAATCACCAGTTTGCCTTCTTCAATTTTGGATCCAGCGTAATCTGGAACATCGTATGGG
TACGAATTCGTGACAAGTGCAAGACTTAGTGCAATGCAAGACAGGAGTTGCATCCTGTACATGGTGGCCC
TCCTTCGCCGGTGATCTCAGGTAGGCGCCGGTCACAGCTTGGATCTGTAACGGCGCAGAACAGAAAACGA
AACAAAGACGTAGAGTTGAGCAAGCAGGGTCAGGCAAAGCGTGGAGAGCCGGCTGAGTCTAGGTAGGCTC
CAAGGGAGCGCCGGACAAAGGCCCGGTCTCGACCTGAGCTTTAAACTTACCTAGACGGCGGACGCAGTTC
AGGAGGCACCACAGGCGGGAGGCGGCAGAACGCGACTCAACCGGCGTGGATGGCGGCCTCAGGTAGGGCG
GCGGGCGCGTGAAGGAGAGATGCGAGCCCCTCGAAGCTTCAGCTGTGTTCTGGCGGCAAACCCGTTGCGA
AAAAGAACGTTCACGGCGACTACTGCACTTATATACGGTTCTCCCCCACCCTCGGGAAAAAGGCGGAGCC
AGTACACGACATCACTTTCCCAGTTTACCCCGCGCCACCTTCTCTAGGCACCCGTTCAATTGCCGACCCC
TCCCCCCAACTTCTCGGGGACTGTGGGCGATGTGCGCTCTGCCCACTGACGGGCACCGGAGCGATCGCAG
ATCCTTCGATAGAGAAATGTTCTGGCACCTGCACTTGCACTGGGGACAGCCTATTTTGCTAGTTTGTTTT
GTTTCGTTTTGTTTTGATGGAGAGCGTATGTTAGTTACGATTCACACAAAAAACCAACACACAGATGTAA
TGAAAATAAAGATATTTTATTGCGGCCGCTGATTTAAATGTTAATTAACTAGCCATGACCAAAATCCCTT
AACGTGAGTTTTCGTTCCACTGAGCGTCAGACCCCGTAGAAAAGATCAAAGGATCTTCTTGAGATCCTTT
TTTTCTGCGCGTAATCTGCTGCTTGCAAACAAAAAAACCACCGCTACCAGCGGTGGTTTGTTTGCCGGAT
CAAGAGCTACCAACTCTTTTTCCGAAGGTAACTGGCTTCAGCAGAGCGCAGATACCAAATACTGTTCTTC
TAGTGTAGCCGTAGTTAGGCCACCACTTCAAGAACTCTGTAGCACCGCCTACATACCTCGCTCTGCTAAT
CCTGTTACCAGTGGCTGCTGCCAGTGGCGATAAGTCGTGTCTTACCGGGTTGGACTCAAGACGATAGTTA
CCGGATAAGGCGCAGCGGTCGGGCTGAACGGGGGGTTCGTGCACACAGCCCAGCTTGGAGCGAACGACCT
ACACCGAACTGAGATACCTACAGCGTGAGCTATGAGAAAGCGCCACGCTTCCCGAAGGGAGAAAGGCGGA
CAGGTATCCGGTAAGCGGCAGGGTCGGAACAGGAGAGCGCACGAGGGAGCTTCCAGGGGGAAACGCCTGG
TATCTTTATAGTCCTGTCGGGTTTCGCCACCTCTGACTTGAGCGTCGATTTTTGTGATGCTCGTCAGGGG
GGCGGAGCCTATGGAAAAACGCCAGCAACGCGGCCTTTTTACGGTTCCTGGCCTTTTGCTGGCCTTTTGC
TCACATGTTCTTAATTAACCTGCAGGCGTTACATAACTTACGGTAAATGGCCCGCCTGGCTGACCGCCCA
ACGACCCCCGCCCATTGACGTCAATAATGACGTATGTTCCCATAGTAACGCCAATAGGGACTTTCCATTG
ACGTCAATGGGTGGAGTATTTACGGTAAACTGCCCACTTGGCAGTACATCAAGTGTATCATATGCCAAGT
ACGCCCCCTATTGACGTCAATGACGGTAAATGGCCCGCCTGGCATTATGCCCAGTACATGACCTTATGGG
ACTTTCCTACTTGGCAGTACATCTACGTATTAGTCATCGCTATTACCATGATGATGCGGTTTTGGCAGTA
CATCAATGGGCGTGGATAGCGGTTTGACTCACGGGGATTTCCAAGTCTCCACCCCATTGACGTCAATGGG
AGTTTGTTTTGACTAGTCAGGGCCCCAACCCCCCCAAGCCCCCATTTCACAACACGCTGGCGCTACAGGC
GCGTGACTTCCCCTTGCTTTGGGGCGGGGGGCTGAGACTCCTATGTGCTCCGGATTGGTCAGGCACGGCC
TTCGGCCCCGCCTCCTGCCACCGCAGATTGGCCGCTAGGCCTCCCCGAGCGCCCTGCCTCCGAGGGCCGG
CGCACCATAAAAGAAGCCGCCCTAGCCACGTCCCCTCGCAGTTCGGCGGTCCCGCGGGTCTGTCTCAAGC
TTCTGCCTTCTCCCTCCTGTGAGTTTGGTAAGTCACTGACTGTCTATGCCTGGGAAAGGGTGGGCAGGAG
ATGGGGCAGTGCAGGAAAAGTGGCACTATGAACCCTGCAGCCCTAGTTTGACAATTAATCATTGGCATAG
TATATCTGCATAGTATAATACAACTCACTATAGCAATTGTACTAACCTTCTTCTCTTTCCTCTCCTGACA
GGAGGAGCCATCATGGCCAAGTTGACCAGTGCCGTTCCGGTGCTCACCGCGCGCGACGTCGCCGGAGCGG
TCGAGTTCTGGACCGACCGGCTCGGGTTCTCCCGGGACTTCGTGGAGGACGACTTCGCCGGTGTGGTCCG
GGACGACGTGACCCTGTTCATCAGCGCGGTCCAGGACCAGGTGGTGCCGGACAACACCCTGGCCTGGGTG
TGGGTGCGCGGCCTGGACGAGCTGTACGCCGAGTGGTCGGAGGTCGTGTCCACGAACTTCCGGGACGCCT
CCGGGCCGGCCATGACCGAGATCGGCGAGCAGCCGTGGGGGCGGGAGTTCGCCCTGCGCGACCCGGCCGG
CAACTGCGTGCACTTTGTGGCAGAGGAGCAGGACTGAGGATAAGCTAGAAGCTCGCTTTCTTGCTGTCCA
ATTTCTATTAAAGGTTCCTTTGTTCCCTAAGTCCAACTACTAAACTGGGGGATATTATGAAGGGCCTTGA
GCATCTGGATTCTGCCTAATAAAAAACATTTATTTTCATTGCAATGATGTATTTAAATTATTTCTGAATA
TTTTACTAAAAAGGGAATGTGGGAGGTCAGTGCATTTAAAACATAAAGAAATGAAGAGCTAGTTCAAACC
TTGGGAAAATACACTATATCTTAAACTCCATGAAAGAAGGTGAGGCTGCAAACAGCTAATGCACATTGGC
AACAGCCCCTGATGCCTATGCCTTATTCATCCCTCAGAAAAGGATTCAAGTAGAGGCTTGATTTGGAGGT
TAAAGTTTTGCTATGCTGTATTTTAGAATTAATTCCATACCACATTTGTAGAGGTTTTACTTGCTTTAAA
AAACCTCCCACACCTCCCCCTGAACCTGAAACATAAAATGAATGCAATTGTTGTTGTTAACTTGTTT
Features (pLannotate 1.2.2; 17 found; start..end, strand, type, name):
    138..818     -  CDS            IGHG1 (fragment): IGHG1_HUMAN - Experimental evidence at protein level: Swiss-Prot protein existence level 1. Constant region of immunoglobulin heavy chains. Immunoglobulins, also known as antibodies, are membrane-bound or secreted glycoproteins produced by B lymphocytes. In the recognition phase of humoral immunity, the membrane-bound immunoglobulins serve as receptors which, upon binding of a specific antigen, trigger the clonal expansion and differentiation of B lymphocytes into immunoglobulins- secreting plasma cells. Secreted immunoglobulins mediate the effector phase of humoral immunity, which results in
    858..1790    -  CDS            ADGRF4 (fragment): AGRF4_HUMAN - Also known as GPR115, PGR18. Experimental evidence at protein level: Swiss-Prot protein existence level 1. Orphan receptor. From Homo sapiens (Human).
   1812..2912    -  CDS            malE (fragment): MALE_ECO57 - Experimental evidence at protein level: Swiss-Prot protein existence level 1. Part of the ABC transporter complex MalEFGK involved in maltose/maltodextrin import. Binds maltose and higher maltodextrins. From Escherichia coli O157:H7.
   2916..2942    -  CDS            3xHA (fragment): three tandem HA epitope tags
   2943..3002    -  sig_peptide    IL-2 signal sequence: human interleukin-2 signal sequence
   3052..3320    -  LTR            5' LTR (truncated): truncated 5' long terminal repeat (LTR) from human T-cell leukemia virus (HTLV) type 1
   3333..3544    -  promoter       EF-1α core promoter: core promoter for human elongation factor EF-1α
   3581..3672    -  misc_feature   pause site: RNA polymerase II transcriptional pause signal from the human α2 globin gene
   3683..3731    -  polyA_signal   poly(A) signal: synthetic polyadenylation signal
   3839..4427    +  rep_origin     ori: high-copy-number ColE1/pMB1/pBR322/pUC origin of replication
   4507..4810    +  enhancer       CMV enhancer: human cytomegalovirus immediate early enhancer
   4812..4911    +  promoter       CMV promoter (fragment): human cytomegalovirus (CMV) immediate early promoter
   5298..5341    +  promoter       EM7 promoter (fragment): synthetic bacterial promoter&nbsp
   5403..5774    +  CDS            ble: BLE_STRHI - Experimental evidence at protein level: Swiss-Prot protein existence level 1. Binding protein with a strong affinity to the bleomycin family of antibiotics. From Streptoalloteichus hindustanus.
   5791..6185    +  polyA_signal   β-globin poly(A): human β-globin polyadenylation signal
   6195..6266    +  CDS            large T antigen (fragment): large T antigen from SV40 (simian virus 40)
   6289..113     +  polyA_signal   SV40 poly(A) signal (across the origin): SV40 polyadenylation signal
