[The description below was written by a language model from this plasmid's Addgene catalogue record and pLannotate feature annotations shown in this document.]
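Description:
HA-MBP-TEVpCS-ADGRF4 CTF-FLAG is a 6.3 kb mammalian expression plasmid built on the pFuse-hIgG1-Fc2 backbone. It is propagated in E. coli from a high-copy ColE1/pUC-type origin and selected with Zeocin. The ble (Sh ble) resistance gene sits downstream of both a CMV enhancer/promoter and the bacterial EM7 promoter and is followed by a β-globin polyadenylation signal. This arrangement allows the same marker to be expressed in bacteria and in mammalian cells.

The expression cassette is driven by the composite promoter typical of this backbone, an EF-1α core promoter joined to a truncated HTLV-1 5' LTR segment. The open reading frame begins with the human IL-2 signal sequence, which directs the protein into the secretory pathway. An HA epitope follows (annotated as a fragment of a 3xHA element), then E. coli maltose-binding protein. As the name indicates, a TEV protease cleavage site comes next, although the feature table does not annotate it. The payload is the C-terminal fragment of human ADGRF4 (GPR115), made by deleting residues 1–384, which leaves the transmembrane domain region. A C-terminal FLAG tag is recorded in the catalogue but not annotated. A fragment of the IGHG1 Fc region from the backbone remains downstream of the insert. The record does not say whether it is translated, and the catalogue's C-terminal FLAG designation suggests it is not part of the product. An SV40 poly(A) signal lies beyond it.

The stated purpose is mammalian expression of adhesion GPCR transmembrane domains, in a study of tethered agonist signaling. The design is consistent with TEV cleavage removing the HA-MBP cap to expose the native N-terminus of the CTF, and the epitope tags would permit detection of the protein.
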