Addgene plasmid #217697: HA-MBP-TEVpCS-ADGRF4 CTF-FLAG
Purpose: Mammalian expression of Adhesion G Protein-Coupled Receptor transmembrane domains
Depositing lab: Stephen Blacklow. Depositing organization: Harvard Medical School. Publication: Heterogeneity of tethered agonist signaling in adhesion G protein-coupled receptors. Dates AN, Jones DTD, Smith JS, Skiba MA, Rich MF, Burruss MM, Kruse AC, Blacklow SC. Cell Chem Biol. 2024 Aug 15;31(8):1542-1553.e4. doi: 10.1016/j.chembiol.2024.03.004. Epub 2024 Apr 11. PubMed 38608683.
Backbone
  Vector backbone: pFuse-hIgG1-Fc2
  Backbone manufacturer: Invitrogen
  Vector type: Mammalian Expression
Growth in bacteria
  Bacterial resistance: Bleocin (Zeocin), 50 μg/mL
  Growth temperature: 37°C
  Growth strain: DH5alpha
  Copy number: High Copy
Gene/Insert
  Gene/Insert name: ADGRF4 (alt name: GPR115)
  Species: H. sapiens (human)
  Mutation: Deletion of residues 1-384
  Entrez Gene: ADGRF4 (a.k.a. GPR115, PGR18)
  Tag / fusion protein: HA (N terminal on insert); FLAG (C terminal on insert)
  Cloning method: Gibson Cloning
Terms and licenses: Academic/Nonprofit Terms; Industry Terms: Not Available to Industry
Depositor comments: Please visit https://www.biorxiv.org/content/10.1101/2022.07.14.500097v2 for bioRxiv preprint.
How to cite: HA-MBP-TEVpCS-ADGRF4 CTF-FLAG was a gift from Stephen Blacklow (Addgene plasmid # 217697 ; http://n2t.net/addgene:217697 ; RRID:Addgene_217697)
