>Addgene plasmid #217697 | HA-MBP-TEVpCS-ADGRF4 CTF-FLAG | depositor partial sequence | sequence record 424445 | MBP-CTF Insert
ATGTACAGGATGCAACTCCTGTCTTGCATTGCACTAAGTCTTGCACTTGTCACGAATTCGTACCCATACG
ATGTTCCAGATTACGCTGGATCCAAAATTGAAGAAGGCAAACTGGTGATTTGGATTAACGGCGATAAAGG
CTATAACGGCCTGGCGGAAGTGGGCAAAAAATTTGAAAAAGATACCGGCATTAAAGTGACCGTGGAACAT
CCGGATAAACTGGAAGAAAAATTTCCGCAGGTGGCGGCGACCGGCGATGGCCCGGATATTATTTTTTGGG
CGCATGATCGCTTTGGCGGCTATGCGCAGAGCGGCCTGCTGGCGGAAATTACCCCGGATAAAGCGTTTCA
GGATAAACTGTATCCGTTTACCTGGGATGCGGTGCGCTATAACGGCAAACTGATTGCGTATCCGATTGCG
GTGGAAGCGCTGAGCCTGATTTATAACAAAGATCTGCTGCCGAACCCGCCGAAAACCTGGGAAGAAATTC
CGGCGCTGGATAAAGAACTGAAAGCGAAAGGCAAAAGCGCGCTGATGTTTAACCTGCAGGAACCGTATTT
TACCTGGCCGCTGATTGCGGCGGATGGCGGCTATGCGTTTAAATATGAAAACGGCAAATATGATATTAAA
GATGTGGGCGTGGATAACGCGGGCGCGAAAGCGGGCCTGACCTTTCTGGTGGATCTGATTAAAAACAAAC
ATATGAACGCGGATACCGATTATAGCATTGCGGAAGCGGCGTTTAACAAAGGCGAAACCGCGATGACCAT
TAACGGCCCGTGGGCGTGGAGCAACATTGATACCAGCAAAGTGAACTATGGCGTGACCGTGCTGCCGACC
TTTAAAGGCCAGCCGAGCAAACCGTTTGTGGGCGTGCTGAGCGCGGGCATTAACGCGGCGAGCCCGAACA
AAGAACTGGCGAAAGAATTTCTGGAAAACTATCTGCTGACCGATGAAGGCCTGGAAGCGGTGAACAAAGA
TAAACCGCTGGGCGCGGTGGCGCTGAAAAGCTATGAAGAAGAACTGGCGAAAGATCCGCGCATTGCGGCG
ACCATGGAAAACGCGCAGAAAGGCGAAATTATGCCGAACATTCCGCAGATGAGCGCGTTTTGGTATGCGG
TGCGCACCGCGGTGATTAACGCGGCGAGCGGCCGCCAGACCGTGGATGAAGCGCTGAAAGATGCGCAGAC
CAACGAGAACCTTTACTTCCAAATGTCCTTTTCTATTCTGATGTCTTCCAAGTCCATGACCGATAAGGTG
CTGGATTACATCACCTGCATTGGTCTGTCCGTGTCCATCCTGAGCCTGGTGCTCTGTTTGATTATCGAAG
CCACCGTGTGGAGCCGGGTCGTAGTGACTGAGATTTCCTACATGCGGCATGTGTGCATCGTGAACATTGC
CGTGTCTTTGCTGACCGCAAATGTGTGGTTCATTATCGGTTCTCATTTTAACATCAAGGCCCAGGATTAC
AATATGTGCGTGGCAGTGACCTTTTTCTCCCATTTTTTCTATCTGTCTCTGTTTTTCTGGATGCTGTTCA
AGGCGCTTCTGATTATCTACGGAATCCTGGTCATTTTCAGGCGCATGATGAAGAGTCGCATGATGGTCAT
CGGCTTTGCTATCGGATACGGCTGTCCACTGATTATCGCCGTGACAACCGTTGCCATCACCGAACCCGAA
AAGGGATACATGCGTCCTGAGGCCTGCTGGCTGAACTGGGACAACACCAAAGCCTTGCTGGCTTTCGCCA
TCCCTGCCTTTGTTATCGTTGCGGTGAACTTGATTGTGGTCCTGGTAGTGGCCGTGAACACTCAGCGCCC
CTCCATTGGAAGCTCCAAGAGCCAGGACGTTGTGATCATTATGAGGATCAGCAAGAATGTCGCGATCCTG
ACCCCGCTGCTTGGGCTTACCTGGGGTTTCGGCATCGCTACCCTGATTGAGGGCACCAGCTTGACCTTCC
ACATTATCTTTGCCCTCCTGAATGCTTTCCAAGGATTTTTCATTCTGCTTTTCGGAACGATCATGGACCA
CAAGATCCGCGACGCTCTGCGCATGAGAATGTCTAGCCTGAAGGGGAAATCTAGAGCAGCTGAAAACGCA
TCTCTGGGCCCCACTAACGGCTCAAAGCTGATGAATCGCCAGGGAGGTTCTGACTACAAAGACGATGACG
ACAAGTGAAGATCTGACAAAACTCACACA
